Addgene plasmid #24874: mATF4
Depositing lab: Fumihiko Urano. Depositing organization: University of Massachusetts, Worcester. Publication: Transcriptional regulation of VEGF-A by the unfolded protein response pathway. Ghosh R, Lipson KL, Sargent KE, Mercurio AM, Hunt JS, Ron D, Urano F. PLoS One. 2010 . 5(3):e9575. 10.1371/journal.pone.0009575 PubMed 20221394.
Backbone
  Vector backbone: pLenti CMV/TO Puro DEST (670-1)
  Backbone manufacturer: Eric Campeau (Addgene plasmid 17293)
  Backbone size w/o insert (bp): 9594
  Vector type: Mammalian Expression, Lentiviral ; Destination vector
  Selectable markers: Puromycin
Growth in bacteria
  Bacterial resistance: Ampicillin, 100 μg/mL
  Growth temperature: 37°C
  Growth strain: Stbl3
  Copy number: High Copy
Gene/Insert
  Gene/Insert name: mouse ATF4
  Species: M. musculus (mouse)
  GenBank ID: NM_009716
  Entrez Gene: Atf4 (a.k.a. Atf-4, C/ATF, CREB-2, CREB2, TAXREB67)
  Cloning method: Gateway Cloning; 5′ cloning site Gateway (unknown if destroyed); 3′ cloning site Gateway (unknown if destroyed)
  Sequencing primers: 5′ CMV-F; 3′ MSCV-rev
Terms and licenses: Academic/Nonprofit Terms; Industry Terms: Not Available to Industry
How to cite: mATF4 was a gift from Fumihiko Urano (Addgene plasmid # 24874 ; http://n2t.net/addgene:24874 ; RRID:Addgene_24874)
