[The description below was written by a language model from this plasmid's Addgene catalogue record.]
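Description:
mATF4 is a lentiviral mammalian expression plasmid carrying the mouse Atf4 coding sequence (activating transcription factor 4, also known as CREB-2) in the pLenti CMV/TO Puro DEST backbone. The insert was introduced by Gateway recombination into this destination vector, so the cDNA should be flanked by recombination scars in place of the original Gateway cassette, although the record does not say whether the sites remain intact. The backbone alone is listed at about 9.6 kb. The plasmid is maintained in bacteria as a high-copy construct under ampicillin selection, and a recombination-deficient strain is specified, as is usual for lentiviral vectors whose repeated LTR sequences can otherwise be unstable.

As the backbone name indicates, expression is driven by a CMV/TO promoter, a CMV promoter bearing tetracycline operator sites. In ordinary cells this behaves as a strong constitutive promoter, while in cells that express the Tet repressor it is held off until tetracycline or doxycycline is added, allowing inducible ATF4 expression. A puromycin resistance marker permits selection of transduced or stably transfected mammalian cells. No epitope tag or fluorescent reporter is recorded, and no feature table is provided, so the detailed arrangement of LTRs, packaging signal and other viral elements cannot be confirmed from the record. ATF4 is a central effector of the unfolded protein response and integrated stress response, and the associated publication concerns transcriptional regulation of VEGF-A by the unfolded protein response, which suggests the construct was used to overexpress ATF4 and examine its effects on target genes.
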