>Addgene plasmid #24874 | mATF4 | addgene partial sequence | sequence record 30604 | 24874 with CMV-F
GCGAGCTCTCCTATCAGTGATAGAGATCTCCCTATCAGTGATAGAGATCGTCGACTAGTCCAGTGTGGTG
GAATTCTGCAGATATCAACAAGTTTGTACAAAAAAGCAGGCTTTAAAGGAACCAATTCAGTCGACTGGAT
CCACTAGTAACGGCCGCCAGTGTGCTGGAATTCGGCACGAGACGAAATCCAGCAGCAGTGTTGCTGTAAC
GGACAAAGATACCTTCGAGTTAAGCACATTCCTGGAATCCAGCAAAGCCCCACAACATGACCGAGATGAG
CTTCCTGAACAGCGAAGTGTTGGCGGGGGACTTGATGTCCCCCTTCGACCAGTCGGGTTTGGGGGCTGAA
GAAAGCCTAGGTCTCTTAGATGACTATCTGGAGGTGGCCAAGCACTTGAAACCTCATGGGTTCTCCAGCG
ACAAGGCGGGCTCCTCGGAATGGCCGGCTATGGATGATGGCTTGGCCAGTGCCTCAGACACCGGCAAGGA
GGATGCCTTTTCCGGGACAGATTGGATGTTGGAGAAAATGGATCTGAAAGAGTTTGACTTCGATGCTCTG
TTTCGAATGGATGACCTGGAAACCATGCCAGATGAGCTCTTGACCACGTTGGATGACACATGTGATCTTT
TTGCCCCTCTAGTCCAAGAGACTAATAAGGAGCCCCCTCAGACAGTGAACCCAATTGGCCATCTCCCAGA
AAGTTTAATAAAAGTCGACCAGGTTGCCCCCTTTACATTCTTGCAGCCTTTCCCCTGTTCCCCAGGGGTT
CTGTCTTCCACTCCAGAGCATTCCTTTAGTTTAGAGCTAGGCAGTGAAGTTGATATCTCTGAAGGAGACA
GGAAGCCTGACTCTGCTGCTTACATTACTCTAATCCCTCCATGTGT
